LOCUS       Exported 4285 bp ds-DNA circular SYN 12-MAY-2021
DEFINITION  E17TAG GFP reporter.
ACCESSION   .
VERSION     .
KEYWORDS    GFP E17TAG
SOURCE      synthetic DNA construct
  ORGANISM  synthetic DNA construct
REFERENCE   1 (bases 1 to 4285)
  AUTHORS   Pirman NL, Barber KW, Aerni HR, Ma NJ, Haimovich AD, Rogulina S,
            Isaacs FJ, Rinehart J
  TITLE     A flexible codon in genomically recoded Escherichia coli permits
            programmable protein phosphorylation.
  JOURNAL   Nat Commun. 2015 Sep 9;6:8130. doi: 10.1038/ncomms9130.
  PUBMED    26350500
REFERENCE   2 (bases 1 to 4285)
  AUTHORS   .
  TITLE     Direct Submission
  JOURNAL   Exported May 12, 2021 from SnapGene Server 1.1.58
            http://www.snapgene.com
FEATURES             Location/Qualifiers
     source          1..4285
                     /organism="synthetic DNA construct"
                     /mol_type="other DNA"
     CDS             complement(152..775)
                     /codon_start=1
                     /gene="tetR from transposon Tn10"
                     /product="tetracycline repressor TetR"
                     /label=TetR
                     /note="TetR binds to the tetracycline operator tetO to
                     inhibit transcription. This inhibition can be relieved by
                     adding tetracycline or doxycycline."
                     /translation="MSRLDKSKVINSALELLNEVGIEGLTTRKLAQKLGVEQPTLYWHV
                     KNKRALLDALAIEMLDRHHTHFCPLEGESWQDFLRNNAKSFRCALLSHRDGAKVHLGTR
                     PTEKQYETLENQLAFLCQQGFSLENALYALSAVGHFTLGCVLEDQEHQVAKEERETPTT
                     DSMPPLLRQAIELFDHQGAEPAFLFGLELIICGLEKQLKCESGS"
     primer_bind     683..702
                     /label=Tet-R
                     /note="Tetracycline resistance gene, reverse primer"
     protein_bind    824..840
                     /label=lac operator
                     /bound_moiety="lac repressor encoded by lacI"
                     /note="The lac repressor binds to the lac operator to
                     inhibit transcription in E. coli. This inhibition can be
                     relieved by adding lactose or
                     isopropyl-beta-D-thiogalactopyranoside (IPTG)."
     protein_bind    847..863
                     /label=lac operator
                     /bound_moiety="lac repressor encoded by lacI"
                     /note="The lac repressor binds to the lac operator to
                     inhibit transcription in E. coli. This inhibition can be
                     relieved by adding lactose or
                     isopropyl-beta-D-thiogalactopyranoside (IPTG)."
     promoter        872..945
                     /label=PLtetO-1 promoter
                     /note="modified phage lambda PL promoter with tet operator
                     sites (Lutz and Bujard, 1997)"
     protein_bind    872..890
                     /gene="tetO"
                     /label=tet operator
                     /bound_moiety="tetracycline repressor TetR"
                     /note="bacterial operator O2 for the tetR and tetA genes"
     protein_bind    897..915
                     /gene="tetO"
                     /label=tet operator
                     /bound_moiety="tetracycline repressor TetR"
                     /note="bacterial operator O2 for the tetR and tetA genes"
     RBS             955..966
                     /note="strong bacterial ribosome binding site (Elowitz and
                     Leibler, 2000)"
     CDS             973..1686
                     /codon_start=1
                     /product="GFP variant optimized for excitation by UV light"
                     /label=GFPuv
                     /translation="MSKGEELFTGVVPILV*LDGDVNGHKFSVSGEGEGDATYGKLTLK
                     FICTTGKLPVPWPTLVTTFSYGVQCFSRYPDHMKRHDFFKSAMPEGYVQERTISFKDDG
                     NYKTRAEVKFEGDTLVNRIELKGIDFKEDGNILGHKLEYNYNSHNVYITADKQKNGIKA
                     NFKIRHNIEDGSVQLADHYQQNTPIGDGPVLLPDNHYLSTQSALSKDPNEKRDHMVLLE
                     FVTAAGITHGMDELYK"
     primer_bind     1626..1646
                     /label=GFP-F
                     /note="GFP, forward primer. Does NOT anneal to EGFP"
     CDS             1693..1710
                     /codon_start=1
                     /product="6xHis affinity tag"
                     /label=6xHis
                     /translation="HHHHHH"
     primer_bind     complement(1786..1804)
                     /label=T7 Term
                     /note="T7 terminator, reverse primer"
     terminator      1800..1847
                     /label=T7 terminator
                     /note="transcription terminator for bacteriophage T7 RNA
                     polymerase"
     rep_origin      1944..2302
                     /direction=RIGHT
                     /label=f1 ori
                     /note="f1 bacteriophage origin of replication; arrow
                     indicates direction of (+) strand synthesis"
     primer_bind     complement(2031..2050)
                     /label=F1ori-R
                     /note="F1 origin, reverse primer"
     primer_bind     2241..2262
                     /label=F1ori-F
                     /note="F1 origin, forward primer"
     promoter        2327..2431
                     /gene="bla"
                     /label=AmpR promoter
     CDS             2432..3292
                     /codon_start=1
                     /gene="bla"
                     /product="beta-lactamase"
                     /label=AmpR
                     /note="confers resistance to ampicillin, carbenicillin, and
                     related antibiotics"
                     /translation="MSIQHFRVALIPFFAAFCLPVFAHPETLVKVKDAEDQLGARVGYI
                     ELDLNSGKILESFRPEERFPMMSTFKVLLCGAVLSRIDAGQEQLGRRIHYSQNDLVEYS
                     PVTEKHLTDGMTVRELCSAAITMSDNTAANLLLTTIGGPKELTAFLHNMGDHVTRLDRW
                     EPELNEAIPNDERDTTMPVAMATTLRKLLTGELLTLASRQQLIDWMEADKVAGPLLRSA
                     LPAGWFIADKSGAGERGSRGIIAALGPDGKPSRIVVIYTTGSQATMDERNRQIAEIGAS
                     LIKHW"
     primer_bind     complement(2650..2669)
                     /label=Amp-R
                     /note="Ampicillin resistance gene, reverse primer"
     rep_origin      3463..4051
                     /direction=RIGHT
                     /label=ori
                     /note="high-copy-number ColE1/pMB1/pBR322/pUC origin of
                     replication"
     primer_bind     3952..3971
                     /label=pBR322ori-F
                     /note="pBR322 origin, forward primer"
     primer_bind     4205..4222
                     /label=L4440
                     /note="L4440 vector, forward primer"
ORIGIN
        1 gatctatgat atcgattttt atttgatgcc tggcagttcc ctactctcgc atggggagac
       61 cccacactac catcggcgct acggcgtttc acttctgagt tcggcatggg gtcaggtggg
      121 accaccgcgc tactgccgcc aggcatctag attaagaccc actttcacat ttaagttgtt
      181 tttctaatcc gcatatgatc aattcaaggc cgaataagaa ggctggctct gcaccttggt
      241 gatcaaataa ttcgatagct tgtcgtaata atggcggcat actatcagta gtaggtgttt
      301 ccctttcttc tttagcgact tgatgctctt gatcttccaa tacgcaacct aaagtaaaat
      361 gccccacagc gctgagtgca tataatgcat tctctagtga aaaaccttgt tggcataaaa
      421 aggctaattg attttcgaga gtttcatact gtttttctgt aggccgtgta cctaaatgta
      481 cttttgctcc atcgcgatga cttagtaaag cacatctaaa acttttagcg ttattacgta
      541 aaaaatcttg ccagctttcc ccttctaaag ggcaaaagtg agtatggtgc ctatctaaca
      601 tctcaatggc taaggcgtcg agcaaagccc gcttattttt tacatgccaa tacaatgtag
      661 gctgctctac acctagcttc tgggcgagtt tacgggttgt taaaccttcg attccgacct
      721 cattaagcag ctctaatgcg ctgttaatca ctttactttt atctaatctg gacatgtcga
      781 atatagacgt cggtcagtgc gtcctgctga tgtgctcagt atcttgttat ccgctcacaa
      841 tgtcaattgt tatccgctca caattctcga gtccctatca gtgatagaga ttgacatccc
      901 tatcagtgat agagatactg agcacatcag caggacgcac tgaccgaatt cattaaagag
      961 gagaaaggta ccatgagtaa aggagaagaa cttttcactg gagttgtccc aattcttgtt
     1021 tagttagatg gtgatgttaa tgggcacaaa ttttctgtca gtggagaggg tgaaggtgat
     1081 gcaacatacg gaaaacttac ccttaaattt atttgcacta ctggaaaact acctgttcca
     1141 tggccaacac ttgtcactac tttctcttat ggtgttcaat gcttttcccg ttatccggat
     1201 cacatgaaac ggcatgactt tttcaagagt gccatgcccg aaggttatgt acaggaacgc
     1261 actatatctt tcaaagatga cgggaactac aagacgcgtg ctgaagtcaa gtttgaaggt
     1321 gatacccttg ttaatcgtat cgagttaaaa ggtattgatt ttaaagaaga tggaaacatt
     1381 ctcggacaca aactcgaata caactataac tcacacaatg tatacatcac ggcagacaaa
     1441 caaaagaatg gaatcaaagc taacttcaaa attcgccaca acattgaaga tggatccgtt
     1501 caactagcag accattatca acaaaatact ccaattggcg atggccctgt ccttttacca
     1561 gacaaccatt acctgtcgac acaatctgcc ctttcgaaag atcccaacga aaagcgtgac
     1621 cacatggtcc ttcttgagtt tgtaactgct gctgggatta cacatggcat ggatgagctc
     1681 tacaaactcg agcaccacca ccaccaccac tgaagggcga gctcaattca aagcttgatc
     1741 cggctgctaa caaagcccga aaggaagctg agttggctgc tgccaccgct gagcaataac
     1801 tagcataacc ccttggggcc tctaaacggg tcttgagggg ttttttgctg aaaggaggaa
     1861 ctatatccgg atctggcgta atagcgaaga ggcccgcacc gatcgccctt cccaacagtt
     1921 gcgcagcctg aatggcgaat gggnnnnnnn nnnnnnnnnn nnnnnnnnnn nnnnnnnnnn
     1981 nnnnnnnnnn nnnnnnnnnn nnnnnnnnnn nnnnnnnnnn nnnnnnnnnn nnnnnnnnnn
     2041 nnnnnnnnnn nnnnnnnnnn nnnnnnncnn nnnnnnnnnn nnnnnnnnnn nnnnnnnnnn
     2101 nnnnnnnnnn nnnnnnnnnn nnnnnnnnnn nnnnnnnnnn nnnnnnnnnn nnnnnnnnna
     2161 nnnnnnnnnn nnnnnnnnnn nnnnnnnnnn nnnnnnnnnn nnnnnnnnnc ctttgacgtt
     2221 ggagtccacg ttctttaata gtggactctt gttccaaact ggaacaacac tcaaccctat
     2281 ctcggtctat tcttttgatt taggtggcac ttttcgggga aatgtgcgcg gaacccctat
     2341 ttgtttattt ttctaaatac attcaaatat gtatccgctc atgagacaat aaccctgata
     2401 aatgcttcaa taatattgaa aaaggaagag tatgagtatt caacatttcc gtgtcgccct
     2461 tattcccttt tttgcggcat tttgccttcc tgtttttgct cacccagaaa cgctggtgaa
     2521 agtaaaagat gctgaagatc agttgggtgc acgagtgggt tacatcgaac tggatctcaa
     2581 cagcggtaag atccttgaga gttttcgccc cgaagaacgt tttccaatga tgagcacttt
     2641 taaagttctg ctatgtggcg cggtattatc ccgtattgac gccgggcaag agcaactcgg
     2701 tcgccgcata cactattctc agaatgactt ggttgagtac tcaccagtca cagaaaagca
     2761 tcttacggat ggcatgacag taagagaatt atgcagtgct gccataacca tgagtgataa
     2821 cactgcggcc aacttacttc tgacaacgat cggaggaccg aaggagctaa ccgctttttt
     2881 gcacaacatg ggggatcatg taactcgcct tgatcgttgg gaaccggagc tgaatgaagc
     2941 cataccaaac gacgagcgtg acaccacgat gcctgtagca atggcaacaa cgttgcgcaa
     3001 actattaact ggcgaactac ttactctagc ttcccggcaa caattaatag actggatgga
     3061 ggcggataaa gttgcaggac cacttctgcg ctcggccctt ccggctggct ggtttattgc
     3121 tgataaatct ggagccggtg agcgtgggtc tcgcggtatc attgcagcac tggggccaga
     3181 tggtaagccc tcccgtatcg tagttatcta cacgacgggg agtcaggcaa ctatggatga
     3241 acgaaataga cagatcgctg agataggtgc ctcactgatt aagcattggt aactgtcaga
     3301 ccaagtttac tcatatatac tttagattga tttaaaactt catttttaat ttaaaaggat
     3361 ctaggtgaag atcctttttg ataatctcat gaccaaaatc ccttaacgtg agttttcgtt
     3421 ccactgagcg tcagaccccg tagaaaagat caaaggatct tcttgagatc ctttttttct
     3481 gcgcgtaatc tgctgcttgc aaacaaaaaa accaccgcta ccagcggtgg tttgtttgcc
     3541 ggatcaagag ctaccaactc tttttccgaa ggtaactggc ttcagcagag cgcagatacc
     3601 aaatactgtt cttctagtgt agccgtagtt aggccaccac ttcaagaact ctgtagcacc
     3661 gcctacatac ctcgctctgc taatcctgtt accagtggct gctgccagtg gcgataagtc
     3721 gtgtcttacc gggttggact caagacgata gttaccggat aaggcgcagc ggtcgggctg
     3781 aacggggggt tcgtgcacac agcccagctt ggagcgaacg acctacaccg aactgagata
     3841 cctacagcgt gagctatgag aaagcgccac gcttcccgaa gggagaaagg cggacaggta
     3901 tccggtaagc ggcagggtcg gaacaggaga gcgcacgagg gagcttccag ggggaaacgc
     3961 ctggtatctt tatagtcctg tcgggtttcg ccacctctga cttgagcgtc gatttttgtg
     4021 atgctcgtca ggggggcgga gcctatggaa aaacgccagc aacgcggcct ttttacggtt
     4081 cctggccttt tgctggcctt ttgctcacat gttctttcct gcgttatccc ctgattctgt
     4141 ggataaccgt attaccgcct ttgagtgagc tgataccgct cgccgcagcc gaacgaccga
     4201 gcgcagcgag tcagtgagcg aggaagcgga agagcgccca atacgcaaac cgcctctccc
     4261 cgcgcgttgg ccgattcatt aatgc
//
