>Addgene plasmid #68295 | GFP E17TAG | addgene full sequence | sequence record 440998 | Addgene NGS Result
CTGCTGATGTGCTCAGTATCTTGTTATCCGCTCACAATGTCAATTGTTATCCGCTCACAATTCTCGAGTC
CCTATCAGTGATAGAGATTGACATCCCTATCAGTGATAGAGATACTGAGCACATCAGCAGGACGCACTGA
CCGAATTCATTAAAGAGGAGAAAGGTACCATGAGTAAAGGAGAAGAACTTTTCACTGGAGTTGTCCCAAT
TCTTGTTTAGTTAGATGGTGATGTTAATGGGCACAAATTTTCTGTCAGTGGAGAGGGTGAAGGTGATGCA
ACATACGGAAAACTTACCCTTAAATTTATTTGCACTACTGGAAAACTACCTGTTCCATGGCCAACACTTG
TCACTACTTTCTCTTATGGTGTTCAATGCTTTTCCCGTTATCCGGATCACATGAAACGGCATGACTTTTT
CAAGAGTGCCATGCCCGAAGGTTATGTACAGGAACGCACTATATCTTTCAAAGATGACGGGAACTACAAG
ACGCGTGCTGAAGTCAAGTTTGAAGGTGATACCCTTGTTAATCGTATCGAGTTAAAAGGTATTGATTTTA
AAGAAGATGGAAACATTCTCGGACACAAACTCGAATACAACTATAACTCACACAATGTATACATCACGGC
AGACAAACAAAAGAATGGAATCAAAGCTAACTTCAAAATTCGCCACAACATTGAAGATGGATCCGTTCAA
CTAGCAGACCATTATCAACAAAATACTCCAATTGGCGATGGCCCTGTCCTTTTACCAGACAACCATTACC
TGTCGACACAATCTGCCCTTTCGAAAGATCCCAACGAAAAGCGTGACCACATGGTCCTTCTTGAGTTTGT
AACTGCTGCTGGGATTACACATGGCATGGATGAGCTCTACAAACTCGAGCACCACCACCACCACCACTGA
AGGGCGAGCTCAATTCAAAGCTTGATCCGGCTGCTAACAAAGCCCGAAAGGAAGCTGAGTTGGCTGCTGC
CACCGCTGAGCAATAACTAGCATAACCCCTTGGGGCCTCTAAACGGGTCTTGAGGGGTTTTTTGCTGAAA
GGAGGAACTATATCCGGATCTGGCGTAATAGCGAAGAGGCCCGCACCGATCGCCCTTCCCAACAGTTGCG
CAGCCTGAATGGCGAATGGG
[124 nt withheld, positions 1141-1264]
C
[91 nt withheld, positions 1266-1356]
A
[49 nt withheld, positions 1358-1406]
CCTTTGACGTTGGAGTCCACGTTCTTTAATAGTGGACTCTTGTTCCAAACTGGAACAACACTCAACCCTA
TCTCGGTCTATTCTTTTGATTTATAAGGGATTTTGCCGATTTCGGCCTATTGGTTAAAAAATGAGCTGAT
TTAACAAAAATTTAACGCGAATTTTAACAAAATATTAACGCTTACAATTTAGGTGGCACTTTTCGGGGAA
ATGTGCGCGGAACCCCTATTTGTTTATTTTTCTAAATACATTCAAATATGTATCCGCTCATGAGACAATA
ACCCTGATAAATGCTTCAATAATATTGAAAAAGGAAGAGTATGAGTATTCAACATTTCCGTGTCGCCCTT
ATTCCCTTTTTTGCGGCATTTTGCCTTCCTGTTTTTGCTCACCCAGAAACGCTGGTGAAAGTAAAAGATG
CTGAAGATCAGTTGGGTGCACGAGTGGGTTACATCGAACTGGATCTCAACAGCGGTAAGATCCTTGAGAG
TTTTCGCCCCGAAGAACGTTTTCCAATGATGAGCACTTTTAAAGTTCTGCTATGTGGCGCGGTATTATCC
CGTATTGACGCCGGGCAAGAGCAACTCGGTCGCCGCATACACTATTCTCAGAATGACTTGGTTGAGTACT
CACCAGTCACAGAAAAGCATCTTACGGATGGCATGACAGTAAGAGAATTATGCAGTGCTGCCATAACCAT
GAGTGATAACACTGCGGCCAACTTACTTCTGACAACGATCGGAGGACCGAAGGAGCTAACCGCTTTTTTG
CACAACATGGGGGATCATGTAACTCGCCTTGATCGTTGGGAACCGGAGCTGAATGAAGCCATACCAAACG
ACGAGCGTGACACCACGATGCCTGTAGCAATGGCAACAACGTTGCGCAAACTATTAACTGGCGAACTACT
TACTCTAGCTTCCCGGCAACAATTAATAGACTGGATGGAGGCGGATAAAGTTGCAGGACCACTTCTGCGC
TCGGCCCTTCCGGCTGGCTGGTTTATTGCTGATAAATCTGGAGCCGGTGAGCGTGGGTCTCGCGGTATCA
TTGCAGCACTGGGGCCAGATGGTAAGCCCTCCCGTATCGTAGTTATCTACACGACGGGGAGTCAGGCAAC
TATGGATGAACGAAATAGACAGATCGCTGAGATAGGTGCCTCACTGATTAAGCATTGGTAACTGTCAGAC
CAAGTTTACTCATATATACTTTAGATTGATTTAAAACTTCATTTTTAATTTAAAAGGATCTAGGTGAAGA
TCCTTTTTGATAATCTCATGACCAAAATCCCTTAACGTGAGTTTTCGTTCCACTGAGCGTCAGACCCCGT
AGAAAAGATCAAAGGATCTTCTTGAGATCCTTTTTTTCTGCGCGTAATCTGCTGCTTGCAAACAAAAAAA
CCACCGCTACCAGCGGTGGTTTGTTTGCCGGATCAAGAGCTACCAACTCTTTTTCCGAAGGTAACTGGCT
TCAGCAGAGCGCAGATACCAAATACTGTTCTTCTAGTGTAGCCGTAGTTAGGCCACCACTTCAAGAACTC
TGTAGCACCGCCTACATACCTCGCTCTGCTAATCCTGTTACCAGTGGCTGCTGCCAGTGGCGATAAGTCG
TGTCTTACCGGGTTGGACTCAAGACGATAGTTACCGGATAAGGCGCAGCGGTCGGGCTGAACGGGGGGTT
CGTGCACACAGCCCAGCTTGGAGCGAACGACCTACACCGAACTGAGATACCTACAGCGTGAGCTATGAGA
AAGCGCCACGCTTCCCGAAGGGAGAAAGGCGGACAGGTATCCGGTAAGCGGCAGGGTCGGAACAGGAGAG
CGCACGAGGGAGCTTCCAGGGGGAAACGCCTGGTATCTTTATAGTCCTGTCGGGTTTCGCCACCTCTGAC
TTGAGCGTCGATTTTTGTGATGCTCGTCAGGGGGGCGGAGCCTATGGAAAAACGCCAGCAACGCGGCCTT
TTTACGGTTCCTGGCCTTTTGCTGGCCTTTTGCTCACATGTTCTTTCCTGCGTTATCCCCTGATTCTGTG
GATAACCGTATTACCGCCTTTGAGTGAGCTGATACCGCTCGCCGCAGCCGAACGACCGAGCGCAGCGAGT
CAGTGAGCGAGGAAGCCAAAGGGCCCAAGGCCCAGTCTTTCGACTGAGCCTTTCGTTTTATTTGATGCCT
GGCAGTTCCCTACTCTCGCATGGGGAGACCCCACACTACCATCGGCGCTACGGCGTTTCACTTCTGAGTT
CGGCATGGGGTCAGGTGGGACCACCGCGCTACTGCCGCCAGGCATCTAGATTAAGACCCACTTTCACATT
TAAGTTGTTTTTCTAATCCGCATATGATCAATTCAAGGCCGAATAAGAAGGCTGGCTCTGCACCTTGGTG
ATCAAATAATTCGATAGCTTGTCGTAATAATGGCGGCATACTATCAGTAGTAGGTGTTTCCCTTTCTTCT
TTAGCGACTTGATGCTCTTGATCTTCCAATACGCAACCTAAAGTAAAATGCCCCACAGCGCTGAGTGCAT
ATAATGCATTCTCTAGTGAAAAACCTTGTTGGCATAAAAAGGCTAATTGATTTTCGAGAGTTTCATACTG
TTTTTCTGTAGGCCGTGTACCTAAATGTACTTTTGCTCCATCGCGATGACTTAGTAAAGCACATCTAAAA
CTTTTAGCGTTATTACGTAAAAAATCTTGCCAGCTTTCCCCTTCTAAAGGGCAAAAGTGAGTATGGTGCC
TATCTAACATCTCAATGGCTAAGGCGTCGAGCAAAGCCCGCTTATTTTTTACATGCCAATACAATGTAGG
CTGCTCTACACCTAGCTTCTGGGCGAGTTTACGGGTTGTTAAACCTTCGATTCCGACCTCATTAAGCAGC
TCTAATGCGCTGTTAATCACTTTACTTTTATCTAATCTGGACATGTCGAATATAGACGTCGGTCAGTGCG
TC
Features (pLannotate 1.2.2; 16 found; start..end, strand, type, name):
     21..37      -  protein_bind   lac operator: The lac repressor binds to the lac operator to inhibit transcription in E. coli. This inhibition can be relieved by adding lactose or isopropyl-β-D-thiogalactopyranoside (IPTG). lac repressor encoded by lacI
     44..60      -  protein_bind   lac operator: The lac repressor binds to the lac operator to inhibit transcription in E. coli. This inhibition can be relieved by adding lactose or isopropyl-β-D-thiogalactopyranoside (IPTG). lac repressor encoded by lacI
     69..142     +  promoter       PLtetO-1 promoter: modified phage lambda PL promoter with tet operator sites (Lutz and Bujard, 1997)
    170..883     +  CDS            &alpha;GFP: &alpha;GFP is a basic (constitutively fluorescent) long stokes shift fluorescent protein published in 1996, derived from Aequorea victoria.
    890..907     +  CDS            9xHis (fragment): 9xHis affinity tag
    940..989     +  CDS            SET1 (fragment): solubility-enhancement tag derived from T7 phage gene 10B
    997..1044    +  terminator     T7 terminator: transcription terminator for bacteriophage T7 RNA polymerase
   1070..1136    +  CDS            lacZα (fragment): LacZα fragment of β-galactosidase; lacZ fragment
   1141..1569    +  rep_origin     f1 ori (sequence partly withheld): f1 bacteriophage origin of replication; arrow indicates direction of (+) strand synthesis
   1622..1726    +  promoter       AmpR promoter: bla
   1727..2587    +  CDS            AmpR: β-lactamase; bla; confers resistance to ampicillin, carbenicillin, and related antibiotics
   2758..3346    +  rep_origin     ori: high-copy-number ColE1/pMB1/pBR322/pUC origin of replication
   3533..3570    -  terminator     rrnB T1 terminator (fragment): transcription terminator T1 from the E. coli rrnB gene
   3572..3687    -  ncRNA          5S rRNA: Accession: RF00001 - 5S ribosomal RNA
   3700..4320    -  CDS            tetR: TETR2_ECOLX - Experimental evidence at protein level: Swiss-Prot protein existence level 1. TetR is the repressor of the tetracycline resistance element; its N-terminal region forms a helix-turn-helix structure and binds DNA. Binding of tetracycline to TetR reduces the repressor affinity for the tetracycline resistance gene (tetA) promoter operator sites. From Escherichia coli.
   4337..21      -  promoter       PLtetO-1 promoter (fragment) (across the origin): modified phage lambda PL promoter with tet operator sites (Lutz and Bujard, 1997)
