[The description below was written by a language model from this plasmid's Addgene catalogue record, the feature table of its GenBank file and pLannotate feature annotations shown in this document.]
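Description:
GFP E17TAG is a bacterial expression plasmid built on the pCRT7/NT-TOPO backbone that encodes a synthetic GFP reporter in which the codon for glutamate 17 has been replaced by an amber (TAG) stop codon. It is maintained in E. coli through a high-copy ColE1/pUC-type origin and selected with ampicillin via the bla (AmpR) gene under its own promoter. An f1 phage origin is also present.

The reporter cassette is driven by the PLtetO-1 promoter, a modified lambda PL promoter carrying two tet operator sites, followed by a strong synthetic ribosome binding site. The open reading frame is annotated as a UV-excitable, Aequorea-derived GFP variant (GFPuv) fused at its C terminus to a 6xHis tag, and it is followed by a T7 terminator. A divergently oriented tetR gene supplies the Tet repressor, so expression is held off until a tetracycline-type inducer releases TetR from the operators. Two lac operator sequences lie between tetR and the promoter, although their functional role is not stated.

Because the TAG codon sits early in the coding sequence, full-length fluorescent, His-tagged protein is made only when the amber codon is suppressed. According to the depositor, the construct is used to assess the efficiency of phosphoserine incorporation at TAG codons, work associated with genomically recoded E. coli. The suppression machinery is not on this plasmid.

The two sequence records differ slightly in length (4,285 versus 4,348 nt). The longer, sequencing-derived record additionally annotates rrnB T1 terminator and 5S rRNA fragments downstream of tetR, but both share the same overall architecture.
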