Addgene plasmid #68295: GFP E17TAG
Purpose: E17TAG GFP reporter
Depositing lab: Jesse Rinehart. Depositing organization: Yale University. Publication: A flexible codon in genomically recoded Escherichia coli permits programmable protein phosphorylation. Pirman NL, Barber KW, Aerni HR, Ma NJ, Haimovich AD, Rogulina S, Isaacs FJ, Rinehart J. Nat Commun. 2015 Sep 9;6:8130. doi: 10.1038/ncomms9130. PubMed 26350500.
Backbone
  Vector backbone: pCRT7/NT-TOPO
  Vector type: Bacterial Expression
Growth in bacteria
  Bacterial resistance: Ampicillin, 100 μg/mL
  Growth temperature: 37°C
  Growth strain: Top10
  Copy number: Unknown
Gene/Insert
  Gene/Insert name: E17TAG GFP
  Species: Synthetic
  Tag / fusion protein: His (C terminal on insert)
Terms and licenses: Academic/Nonprofit Terms; Industry Terms: Not Available to Industry
Depositor comments: Encodes reporter protein to assess efficiency of phosphoserine incorporation at TAG codons.
How to cite: GFP E17TAG was a gift from Jesse Rinehart (Addgene plasmid # 68295 ; http://n2t.net/addgene:68295 ; RRID:Addgene_68295)
