>Addgene plasmid #68295 | GFP E17TAG | addgene partial sequence | sequence record 123747 | T7term 5'-GCTAGTTATTGCTCAGCGG-3'
TAGCAGCCGGATCAAGCTTTGAATTGAGCTCGCCCTTCAGTGGTGGTGGTGGTGGTGCTCGAGTTTGTAG
AGCTCATCCATGCCATGTGTAATCCCAGCAGCAGTTACAAACTCAAGAAGGACCATGTGGTCACGCTTTT
CGTTGGGATCTTTCGAAAGGGCAGATTGTGTCGACAGGTAATGGTTGTCTGGTAAAAGGACAGGGCCATC
GCCAATTGGAGTATTTTGTTGATAATGGTCTGCTAGTTGAACGGATCCATCTTCAATGTTGTGGCGAATT
TTGAAGTTAGCTTTGATTCCATTCTTTTGTTTGTCTGCCGTGATGTATACATTGTGTGAGTTATAGTTGT
ATTCGAGTTTGTGTCCGAGAATGTTTCCATCTTCTTTAAAATCAATACCTTTTAACTCGATACGATTAAC
AAGGGTATCACCTTCAAACTTGACTTCAGCACGCGTCTTGTAGTTCCCGTCATCTTTGAAAGATATAGTG
CGTTCCTGTACATAACCTTCGGGCATGGCACTCTTGAAAAAGTCATGCCGTTTCATGTGATCCGGATAAC
GGGAAAAGCATTGAACACCATAAGAGAAAGTAGTGACAAGTGTTGGCCATGGAACAGGTAGTTTTCCAGT
AGTGCAAATAAATTTAAGGGTAAGTTTTCCGTATGTTGCATCACCTTCACCCTCTCCACTGACAGAAAAT
TTGTGCCCATTAACATCACCATCTAACTAAACAAGAATTGGGACAACTCCAGTGAAAAGTTCTTCTCCTT
TACTCATGGTACCTTTCTCCTCTTT
